>Addgene plasmid #244875 | pLentiCRISPR_blast_FAM136A_sg1 | addgene full sequence | sequence record 489423 | Addgene NGS Result
AGGGATCCGGCGCAACAAACTTCTCTCTGCTGAAACAAGCCGGAGATGTCGAAGAGAATCCTGGACCGGC
CAAGCCTTTGTCTCAAGAAGAATCCACCCTCATTGAAAGAGCAACGGCTACAATCAACAGCATCCCCATC
TCTGAAGACTACAGCGTCGCCAGCGCAGCTCTCTCTAGCGACGGCCGCATCTTCACTGGTGTCAATGTAT
ATCATTTTACTGGGGGACCTTGTGCAGAACTCGTGGTGCTGGGCACTGCTGCTGCTGCGGCAGCTGGCAA
CCTGACTTGTATCGTCGCGATCGGAAATGAGAACAGGGGCATCTTGAGCCCCTGCGGACGGTGCCGACAG
GTGCTTCTCGATCTGCATCCTGGGATCAAAGCCATAGTGAAGGACAGTGATGGACAGCCGACGGCAGTTG
GGATTCGTGAATTGCTGCCCTCTGGTTATGTGTGGGAGGGCTAAACGCGTTAAGTCGACAATCAACCTCT
GGATTACAAAATTTGTGAAAGATTGACTGGTATTCTTAACTATGTTGCTCCTTTTACGCTATGTGGATAC
GCTGCTTTAATGCCTTTGTATCATGCTATTGCTTCCCGTATGGCTTTCATTTTCTCCTCCTTGTATAAAT
CCTGGTTGCTGTCTCTTTATGAGGAGTTGTGGCCCGTTGTCAGGCAACGTGGCGTGGTGTGCACTGTGTT
TGCTGACGCAACCCCCACTGGTTGGGGCATTGCCACCACCTGTCAGCTCCTTTCCGGGACTTTCGCTTTC
CCCCTCCCTATTGCCACGGCGGAACTCATCGCCGCCTGCCTTGCCCGCTGCTGGACAGGGGCTCGGCTGT
TGGGCACTGACAATTCCGTGGTGTTGTCGGGGAAATCATCGTCCTTTCCTTGGCTGCTCGCCTGTGTTGC
CACCTGGATTCTGCGCGGGACGTCCTTCTGCTACGTCCCTTCGGCCCTCAATCCAGCGGACCTTCCTTCC
CGCGGCCTGCTGCCGGCTCTGCGGCCTCTTCCGCGTCTTCGCCTTCGCCCTCAGACGAGTCGGATCTCCC
TTTGGGCCGCCTCCCCGCGTCGACTTTAAGACCAATGACTTACAAGGCAGCTGTAGATCTTAGCCACTTT
TTAAAAGAAAAGGGGGGACTGGAAGGGCTAATTCACTCCCAACGAAGACAAGATCTGCTTTTTGCTTGTA
CTGGGTCTCTCTGGTTAGACCAGATCTGAGCCTGGGAGCTCTCTGGCTAACTAGGGAACCCACTGCTTAA
GCCTCAATAAAGCTTGCCTTGAGTGCTTCAAGTAGTGTGTGCCCGTCTGTTGTGTGACTCTGGTAACTAG
AGATCCCTCAGACCCTTTTAGTCAGTGTGGAAAATCTCTAGCAGGGCCCGTTTAAACCCGCTGATCAGCC
TCGACTGTGCCTTCTAGTTGCCAGCCATCTGTTGTTTGCCCCTCCCCCGTGCCTTCCTTGACCCTGGAAG
GTGCCACTCCCACTGTCCTTTCCTAATAAAATGAGGAAATTGCATCGCATTGTCTGAGTAGGTGTCATTC
TATTCTGGGGGGTGGGGTGGGGCAGGACAGCAAGGGGGAGGATTGGGAAGACAATAGCAGGCATGCTGGG
GATGCGGTGGGCTCTATGGCTTCTGAGGCGGAAAGAACCAGCTGGGGCTCTAGGGGGTATCCCC
[124 nt withheld, positions 1675-1798]
C
[91 nt withheld, positions 1800-1890]
A
[49 nt withheld, positions 1892-1940]
CCTTTGACGTTGGAGTCCACGTTCTTT
[37 nt withheld, positions 1968-2004]
ACCCTATCTCGGTCTATTCTTTTGATTTATAAGGGATTTTGCCGATTTCGGCCTATTGGTTAAAAAATGA
GCTGATTTAACAAAAATTTAACGCGAATTAATTCTGTGGAATGTGTGTCAGTTAGGGTGTGGAAAGTCCC
CAGGCTCCCCAGCAGGCAGAAGTATGCAAAGCATGCATCTCAATTAGTCAGCAACCAGGTGTGGAAAGTC
CCCAGGCTCCCCAGCAGGCAGAAGTATGCAAAGCATGCATCTCAATTAGTCAGCAACCATAGTCCCGCCC
CTAACTCCGCCCATCCCGCCCCTAACTCCGCCCAGTTCCGCCCATTCTCCGCCCCATGGCTGACTAATTT
TTTTTATTTATGCAGAGGCCGAGGCCGCCTCTGCCTCTGAGCTATTCCAGAAGTAGTGAGGAGGCTTTTT
TGGAGGCCTAGGCTTTTGCAAAAAGCTCCCGGGAGCTTGTATATCCATTTTCGGATCTGATCAGCACGTG
TTGACAATTAATCATCGGCATAGTATATCGGCATAGTATAATACGACAAGGTGAGGAACTAAACCATGGC
CAAGTTGACCAGTGCCGTTCCGGTGCTCACCGCGCGCGACGTCGCCGGAGCGGTCGAGTTCTGGACCGAC
CGGCTCGGGTTCTCCCGGGACTTCGTGGAGGACGACTTCGCCGGTGTGGTCCGGGACGACGTGACCCTGT
TCATCAGCGCGGTCCAGGACCAGGTGGTGCCGGACAACACCCTGGCCTGGGTGTGGGTGCGCGGCCTGGA
CGAGCTGTACGCCGAGTGGTCGGAGGTCGTGTCCACGAACTTCCGGGACGCCTCCGGGCCGGCCATGACC
GAGATCGGCGAGCAGCCGTGGGGGCGGGAGTTCGCCCTGCGCGACCCGGCCGGCAACTGCGTGCACTTCG
TGGCCGAGGAGCAGGACTGACACGTGCTACGAGATTTCGATTCCACCGCCGCCTTCTATGAAAGGTTGGG
CTTCGGAATCGTTTTCCGGGACGCCGGCTGGATGATCCTCCAGCGCGGGGATCTCATGCTGGAGTTCTTC
GCCCACCCCAACTTGTTTATTGCAGCTTATAATGGTTACAAATAAAGCAATAGCATCACAAATTTCACAA
ATAAAGCATTTTTTTCACTGCATTCTAGTTGTGGTTTGTCCAAACTCATCAATGTATCTTATCATGTCTG
TATACCGTCGACCTCTAGCTAGAGCTTGGCGTAATCATGGTCATAGCTGTTTCCTGTGTGAAATTGTTAT
CCGCTCACAATTCCACACAACATACGAGCCGGAAGCATAAAGTGTAAAGCCTGGGGTGCCTAATGAGTGA
GCTAACTCACATTAATTGCGTTGCGCTCACTGCCCGCTTTCCAGTCGGGAAACCTGTCGTGCCAGCTGCA
TTAATGAATCGGCCAACGCGCGGGGAGAGGCGGTTTGCGTATTGGGCGCTCTTCCGCTTCCTCGCTCACT
GACTCGCTGCGCTCGGTCGTTCGGCTGCGGCGAGCGGTATCAGCTCACTCAAAGGCGGTAATACGGTTAT
CCACAGAATCAGGGGATAACGCAGGAAAGAACATGTGAGCAAAAGGCCAGCAAAAGGCCAGGAACCGTAA
AAAGGCCGCGTTGCTGGCGTTTTTCCATAGGCTCCGCCCCCCTGACGAGCATCACAAAAATCGACGCTCA
AGTCAGAGGTGGCGAAACCCGACAGGACTATAAAGATACCAGGCGTTTCCCCCTGGAAGCTCCCTCGTGC
GCTCTCCTGTTCCGACCCTGCCGCTTACCGGATACCTGTCCGCCTTTCTCCCTTCGGGAAGCGTGGCGCT
TTCTCATAGCTCACGCTGTAGGTATCTCAGTTCGGTGTAGGTCGTTCGCTCCAAGCTGGGCTGTGTGCAC
GAACCCCCCGTTCAGCCCGACCGCTGCGCCTTATCCGGTAACTATCGTCTTGAGTCCAACCCGGTAAGAC
ACGACTTATCGCCACTGGCAGCAGCCACTGGTAACAGGATTAGCAGAGCGAGGTATGTAGGCGGTGCTAC
AGAGTTCTTGAAGTGGTGGCCTAACTACGGCTACACTAGAAGAACAGTATTTGGTATCTGCGCTCTGCTG
AAGCCAGTTACCTTCGGAAAAAGAGTTGGTAGCTCTTGATCCGGCAAACAAACCACCGCTGGTAGCGGTG
GTTTTTTTGTTTGCAAGCAGCAGATTACGCGCAGAAAAAAAGGATCTCAAGAAGATCCTTTGATCTTTTC
TACGGGGTCTGACGCTCAGTGGAACGAAAACTCACGTTAAGGGATTTTGGTCATGAGATTATCAAAAAGG
ATCTTCACCTAGATCCTTTTAAATTAAAAATGAAGTTTTAAATCAATCTAAAGTATATATGAGTAAACTT
GGTCTGACAGTTACCAATGCTTAATCAGTGAGGCACCTATCTCAGCGATCTGTCTATTTCGTTCATCCAT
AGTTGCCTGACTCCCCGTCGTGTAGATAACTACGATACGGGAGGGCTTACCATCTGGCCCCAGTGCTGCA
ATGATACCGCGAGACCCACGCTCACCGGCTCCAGATTTATCAGCAATAAACCAGCCAGCCGGAAGGGCCG
AGCGCAGAAGTGGTCCTGCAACTTTATCCGCCTCCATCCAGTCTATTAATTGTTGCCGGGAAGCTAGAGT
AAGTAGTTCGCCAGTTAATAGTTTGCGCAACGTTGTTGCCATTGCTACAGGCATCGTGGTGTCACGCTCG
TCGTTTGGTATGGCTTCATTCAGCTCCGGTTCCCAACGATCAAGGCGAGTTACATGATCCCCCATGTTGT
GCAAAAAAGCGGTTAGCTCCTTCGGTCCTCCGATCGTTGTCAGAAGTAAGTTGGCCGCAGTGTTATCACT
CATGGTTATGGCAGCACTGCATAATTCTCTTACTGTCATGCCATCCGTAAGATGCTTTTCTGTGACTGGT
GAGTACTCAACCAAGTCATTCTGAGAATAGTGTATGCGGCGACCGAGTTGCTCTTGCCCGGCGTCAATAC
GGGATAATACCGCGCCACATAGCAGAACTTTAAAAGTGCTCATCATTGGAAAACGTTCTTCGGGGCGAAA
ACTCTCAAGGATCTTACCGCTGTTGAGATCCAGTTCGATGTAACCCACTCGTGCACCCAACTGATCTTCA
GCATCTTTTACTTTCACCAGCGTTTCTGGGTGAGCAAAAACAGGAAGGCAAAATGCCGCAAAAAAGGGAA
TAAGGGCGACACGGAAATGTTGAATACTCATACTCTTCCTTTTTCAATATTATTGAAGCATTTATCAGGG
TTATTGTCTCATGAGCGGATACATATTTGAATGTATTTAGAAAAATAAACAAATAGGGGTTCCGCGCACA
TTTCCCCGAAAAGTGCCACCTGACGTCGACGGATCGGGAGATCTCCCGATCCCCTATGGTGCACTCTCAG
TACAATCTGCTCTGATGCCGCATAGTTAAGCCAGTATCTGCTCCCTGCTTGTGTGTTGGAGGTCGCTGAG
TAGTGCGCGAGCAAAATTTAAGCTACAACAAGGCAAGGCTTGACCGACAATTGCATGAAGAATCTGCTTA
GGGTTAGGCGTTTTGCGCTGCTTCGCGATGTACGGGCCAGATATACGCGCGCGTTGACATTGATTATTGA
CTAGTTATTAATAGTAATCAATTACGGGGTCATTAGTTCATAGCCCATATATGGAGTTCCGCGTTACATA
ACTTACGGTAAATGGCCCGCCTGGCTGACCGCCCAACGACCCCCGCCCATTGACGTCAATAATGACGTAT
GTTCCCATAGTAACGCCAATAGGGACTTTCCATTGACGTCAATGGGTGGAGTATTTACGGTAAACTGCCC
ACTTGGCAGTACATCAAGTGTATCATATGCCAAGTACGCCCCCTATTGACGTCAATGACGGTAAATGGCC
CGCCTGGCATTATGCCCAGTACATGACCTTATGGGACTTTCCTACTTGGCAGTACATCTACGTATTAGTC
ATCGCTATTACCATGGTGATGCGGTTTTGGCAGTACATCAATGGGCGTGGATAGCGGTTTGACTCACGGG
GATTTCCAAGTCTCCACCCCATTGACGTCAATGGGAGTTTGTTTTGGCACCAAAATCAACGGGACTTTCC
AAAATGTCGTAACAACTCCGCCCCATTGACGCAAATGGGCGGTAGGCGTGTACGGTGGGAGGTCTATATA
AGCAGCGCGTTTTGCCTGTACTGGGTCTCTCTGGTTAGACCAGATCTGAGCCTGGGAGCTCTCTGGCTAA
CTAGGGAACCCACTGCTTAAGCCTCAATAAAGCTTGCCTTGAGTGCTTCAAGTAGTGTGTGCCCGTCTGT
TGTGTGACTCTGGTAACTAGAGATCCCTCAGACCCTTTTAGTCAGTGTGGAAAATCTCTAGCAGTGGCGC
CCGAACAGGGACTTGAAAGCGAAAGGGAAACCAGAGGAGCTCTCTCGACGCAGGACTCGGCTTGCTGAAG
CGCGCACGGCAAGAGGCGAGGGGCGGCGACTGGTGAGTACGCCAAAAATTTTGACTAGCGGAGGCTAGAA
GGAGAGAGATGGGTGCGAGAGCGTCAGTATTAAGCGGGGGAGAATTAGATCGCGATGGGAAAAAATTCGG
TTAAGGCCAGGGGGAAAGAAAAAATATAAATTAAAACATATAGTATGGGCAAGCAGGGAGCTAGAACGAT
TCGCAGTTAATCCTGGCCTGTTAGAAACATCAGAAGGCTGTAGACAAATACTGGGACAGCTACAACCATC
CCTTCAGACAGGATCAGAAGAACTTAGATCATTATATAATACAGTAGCAACCCTCTATTGTGTGCATCAA
AGGATAGAGATAAAAGACACCAAGGAAGCTTTAGACAAGATAGAGGAAGAGCAAAACAAAAGTAAGACCA
CCGCACAGCAAGCGGCCGCTGATCTTCAGACCTGGAGGAGGAGATATGAGGGACAATTGGAGAAGTGAAT
TATATAAATATAAAGTAGTAAAAATTGAACCATTAGGAGTAGCACCCACCAAGGCAAAGAGAAGAGTGGT
GCAGAGAGAAAAAAGAGCAGTGGGAATAGGAGCTTTGTTCCTTGGGTTCTTGGGAGCAGCAGGAAGCACT
ATGGGCGCAGCGTCAATGACGCTGACGGTACAGGCCAGACAATTATTGTCTGGTATAGTGCAGCAGCAGA
ACAATTTGCTGAGGGCTATTGAGGCGCAACAGCATCTGTTGCAACTCACAGTCTGGGGCATCAAGCAGCT
CCAGGCAAGAATCCTGGCTGTGGAAAGATACCTAAAGGATCAACAGCTCCTGGGGATTTGGGGTTGCTCT
GGAAAACTCATTTGCACCACTGCTGTGCCTTGGAATGCTAGTTGGAGTAATAAATCTCTGGAACAGATTT
GGAATCACACGACCTGGATGGAGTGGGACAGAGAAATTAACAATTACACAAGCTTAATACACTCCTTAAT
TGAAGAATCGCAAAACCAGCAAGAAAAGAATGAACAAGAATTATTGGAATTAGATAAATGGGCAAGTTTG
TGGAATTGGTTTAACATAACAAATTGGCTGTGGTATATAAAATTATTCATAATGATAGTAGGAGGCTTGG
TAGGTTTAAGAATAGTTTTTGCTGTACTTTCTATAGTGAATAGAGTTAGGCAGGGATATTCACCATTATC
GTTTCAGACCCACCTCCCAACCCCGAGGGGACCCGACAGGCCCGAAGGAATAGAAGAAGAAGGTGGAGAG
AGAGACAGAGACAGATCCATTCGATTAGTGAACGGATCGGCACTGCGTGCGCCAATTCTGCAGACAAATG
GCAGTATTCATCCACAATTTTAAAAGAAAAGGGGGGATTGGGGGGTACAGTGCAGGGGAAAGAATAGTAG
ACATAATAGCAACAGACATACAAACTAAAGAATTACAAAAACAAATTACAAAAATTCAAAATTTTCGGGT
TTATTACAGGGACAGCAGAGATCCAGTTTGGTTAATTAAGGTACCGAGGGCCTATTTCCCATGATTCCTT
CATATTTGCATATACGATACAAGGCTGTTAGAGAGATAATTAGAATTAATTTGACTGTAAACACAAAGAT
ATTAGTACAAAATACGTGACGTAGAAAGTAATAATTTCTTGGGTAGTTTGCAGTTTTAAAATTATGTTTT
AAAATGGACTATCATATGCTTACCGTAACTTGAAAGTATTTCGATTTCTTGGCTTTATATATCTTGTGGA
AAGGACGAAACACCGCATGGTGCACCGGGCCAGGGTTTTAGAGCTAGAAATAGCAAGTTAAAATAAGGCT
AGTCCGTTATCAACTTGAAAAAGTGGCACCGAGTCGGTGCTTTTTTGAATTCGCTAGCTAGGTCTTGAAA
GGAGTGGGAATTGGCTCCGGTGCCCGTCAGTGGGCAGAGCGCACATCGCCCACAGTCCCCGAGAAGTTGG
GGGGAGGGGTCGGCAATTGATCCGGTGCCTAGAGAAGGTGGCGCGGGGTAAACTGGGAAAGTGATGTCGT
GTACTGGCTCCGCCTTTTTCCCGAGGGTGGGGGAGAACCGTATATAAGTGCAGTAGTCGCCGTGAACGTT
CTTTTTCGCAACGGGTTTGCCGCCAGAACACAGGACCGGTTCTAGAGCGCTGCCACCATGGACAAGAAGT
ACAGCATCGGCCTGGACATCGGCACCAACTCTGTGGGCTGGGCCGTGATCACCGACGAGTACAAGGTGCC
CAGCAAGAAATTCAAGGTGCTGGGCAACACCGACCGGCACAGCATCAAGAAGAACCTGATCGGAGCCCTG
CTGTTCGACAGCGGCGAAACAGCCGAGGCCACCCGGCTGAAGAGAACCGCCAGAAGAAGATACACCAGAC
GGAAGAACCGGATCTGCTATCTGCAAGAGATCTTCAGCAACGAGATGGCCAAGGTGGACGACAGCTTCTT
CCACAGACTGGAAGAGTCCTTCCTGGTGGAAGAGGATAAGAAGCACGAGCGGCACCCCATCTTCGGCAAC
ATCGTGGACGAGGTGGCCTACCACGAGAAGTACCCCACCATCTACCACCTGAGAAAGAAACTGGTGGACA
GCACCGACAAGGCCGACCTGCGGCTGATCTATCTGGCCCTGGCCCACATGATCAAGTTCCGGGGCCACTT
CCTGATCGAGGGCGACCTGAACCCCGACAACAGCGACGTGGACAAGCTGTTCATCCAGCTGGTGCAGACC
TACAACCAGCTGTTCGAGGAAAACCCCATCAACGCCAGCGGCGTGGACGCCAAGGCCATCCTGTCTGCCA
GACTGAGCAAGAGCAGACGGCTGGAAAATCTGATCGCCCAGCTGCCCGGCGAGAAGAAGAATGGCCTGTT
CGGAAACCTGATTGCCCTGAGCCTGGGCCTGACCCCCAACTTCAAGAGCAACTTCGACCTGGCCGAGGAT
GCCAAACTGCAGCTGAGCAAGGACACCTACGACGACGACCTGGACAACCTGCTGGCCCAGATCGGCGACC
AGTACGCCGACCTGTTTCTGGCCGCCAAGAACCTGTCCGACGCCATCCTGCTGAGCGACATCCTGAGAGT
GAACACCGAGATCACCAAGGCCCCCCTGAGCGCCTCTATGATCAAGAGATACGACGAGCACCACCAGGAC
CTGACCCTGCTGAAAGCTCTCGTGCGGCAGCAGCTGCCTGAGAAGTACAAAGAGATTTTCTTCGACCAGA
GCAAGAACGGCTACGCCGGCTACATTGACGGCGGAGCCAGCCAGGAAGAGTTCTACAAGTTCATCAAGCC
CATCCTGGAAAAGATGGACGGCACCGAGGAACTGCTCGTGAAGCTGAACAGAGAGGACCTGCTGCGGAAG
CAGCGGACCTTCGACAACGGCAGCATCCCCCACCAGATCCACCTGGGAGAGCTGCACGCCATTCTGCGGC
GGCAGGAAGATTTTTACCCATTCCTGAAGGACAACCGGGAAAAGATCGAGAAGATCCTGACCTTCCGCAT
CCCCTACTACGTGGGCCCTCTGGCCAGGGGAAACAGCAGATTCGCCTGGATGACCAGAAAGAGCGAGGAA
ACCATCACCCCCTGGAACTTCGAGGAAGTGGTGGACAAGGGCGCTTCCGCCCAGAGCTTCATCGAGCGGA
TGACCAACTTCGATAAGAACCTGCCCAACGAGAAGGTGCTGCCCAAGCACAGCCTGCTGTACGAGTACTT
CACCGTGTATAACGAGCTGACCAAAGTGAAATACGTGACCGAGGGAATGAGAAAGCCCGCCTTCCTGAGC
GGCGAGCAGAAAAAGGCCATCGTGGACCTGCTGTTCAAGACCAACCGGAAAGTGACCGTGAAGCAGCTGA
AAGAGGACTACTTCAAGAAAATCGAGTGCTTCGACTCCGTGGAAATCTCCGGCGTGGAAGATCGGTTCAA
CGCCTCCCTGGGCACATACCACGATCTGCTGAAAATTATCAAGGACAAGGACTTCCTGGACAATGAGGAA
AACGAGGACATTCTGGAAGATATCGTGCTGACCCTGACACTGTTTGAGGACAGAGAGATGATCGAGGAAC
GGCTGAAAACCTATGCCCACCTGTTCGACGACAAAGTGATGAAGCAGCTGAAGCGGCGGAGATACACCGG
CTGGGGCAGGCTGAGCCGGAAGCTGATCAACGGCATCCGGGACAAGCAGTCCGGCAAGACAATCCTGGAT
TTCCTGAAGTCCGACGGCTTCGCCAACAGAAACTTCATGCAGCTGATCCACGACGACAGCCTGACCTTTA
AAGAGGACATCCAGAAAGCCCAGGTGTCCGGCCAGGGCGATAGCCTGCACGAGCACATTGCCAATCTGGC
CGGCAGCCCCGCCATTAAGAAGGGCATCCTGCAGACAGTGAAGGTGGTGGACGAGCTCGTGAAAGTGATG
GGCCGGCACAAGCCCGAGAACATCGTGATCGAAATGGCCAGAGAGAACCAGACCACCCAGAAGGGACAGA
AGAACAGCCGCGAGAGAATGAAGCGGATCGAAGAGGGCATCAAAGAGCTGGGCAGCCAGATCCTGAAAGA
ACACCCCGTGGAAAACACCCAGCTGCAGAACGAGAAGCTGTACCTGTACTACCTGCAGAATGGGCGGGAT
ATGTACGTGGACCAGGAACTGGACATCAACCGGCTGTCCGACTACGATGTGGACCATATCGTGCCTCAGA
GCTTTCTGAAGGACGACTCCATCGACAACAAGGTGCTGACCAGAAGCGACAAGAACCGGGGCAAGAGCGA
CAACGTGCCCTCCGAAGAGGTCGTGAAGAAGATGAAGAACTACTGGCGGCAGCTGCTGAACGCCAAGCTG
ATTACCCAGAGAAAGTTCGACAATCTGACCAAGGCCGAGAGAGGCGGCCTGAGCGAACTGGATAAGGCCG
GCTTCATCAAGAGACAGCTGGTGGAAACCCGGCAGATCACAAAGCACGTGGCACAGATCCTGGACTCCCG
GATGAACACTAAGTACGACGAGAATGACAAGCTGATCCGGGAAGTGAAAGTGATCACCCTGAAGTCCAAG
CTGGTGTCCGATTTCCGGAAGGATTTCCAGTTTTACAAAGTGCGCGAGATCAACAACTACCACCACGCCC
ACGACGCCTACCTGAACGCCGTCGTGGGAACCGCCCTGATCAAAAAGTACCCTAAGCTGGAAAGCGAGTT
CGTGTACGGCGACTACAAGGTGTACGACGTGCGGAAGATGATCGCCAAGAGCGAGCAGGAAATCGGCAAG
GCTACCGCCAAGTACTTCTTCTACAGCAACATCATGAACTTTTTCAAGACCGAGATTACCCTGGCCAACG
GCGAGATCCGGAAGCGGCCTCTGATCGAGACAAACGGCGAAACCGGGGAGATCGTGTGGGATAAGGGCCG
GGATTTTGCCACCGTGCGGAAAGTGCTGAGCATGCCCCAAGTGAATATCGTGAAAAAGACCGAGGTGCAG
ACAGGCGGCTTCAGCAAAGAGTCTATCCTGCCCAAGAGGAACAGCGATAAGCTGATCGCCAGAAAGAAGG
ACTGGGACCCTAAGAAGTACGGCGGCTTCGACAGCCCCACCGTGGCCTATTCTGTGCTGGTGGTGGCCAA
AGTGGAAAAGGGCAAGTCCAAGAAACTGAAGAGTGTGAAAGAGCTGCTGGGGATCACCATCATGGAAAGA
AGCAGCTTCGAGAAGAATCCCATCGACTTTCTGGAAGCCAAGGGCTACAAAGAAGTGAAAAAGGACCTGA
TCATCAAGCTGCCTAAGTACTCCCTGTTCGAGCTGGAAAACGGCCGGAAGAGAATGCTGGCCTCTGCCGG
CGAACTGCAGAAGGGAAACGAACTGGCCCTGCCCTCCAAATATGTGAACTTCCTGTACCTGGCCAGCCAC
TATGAGAAGCTGAAGGGCTCCCCCGAGGATAATGAGCAGAAACAGCTGTTTGTGGAACAGCACAAGCACT
ACCTGGACGAGATCATCGAGCAGATCAGCGAGTTCTCCAAGAGAGTGATCCTGGCCGACGCTAATCTGGA
CAAAGTGCTGTCCGCCTACAACAAGCACCGGGATAAGCCCATCAGAGAGCAGGCCGAGAATATCATCCAC
CTGTTTACCCTGACCAATCTGGGAGCCCCTGCCGCCTTCAAGTACTTTGACACCACCATCGACCGGAAGA
GGTACACCAGCACCAAAGAGGTGCTGGACGCCACCCTGATCCACCAGAGCATCACCGGCCTGTACGAGAC
ACGGATCGACCTGTCTCAGCTGGGAGGCGACAAGCGACCTGCCGCCACAAAGAAGGCTGGACAGGCTAAG
AAGAAGAAAGATTACAAAGACGATGACGATA
Features (pLannotate 1.2.2; 33 found; start..end, strand, type, name):
     68..464     +  CDS            BSD (fragment): blasticidin S deaminase; Aspergillus terreus BSD; confers resistance to blasticidin
    480..1068    +  misc_feature   WPRE: woodchuck hepatitis virus posttranscriptional regulatory element
   1119..1138    +  misc_feature   cPPT/CTS (fragment): central polypurine tract and central termination sequence of HIV-1
   1140..1373    +  LTR            3' LTR (ΔU3): self-inactivating 3' long terminal repeat (LTR) from HIV-1
   1405..1629    +  polyA_signal   bGH poly(A) signal: bovine growth hormone polyadenylation signal
   1633..1654    +  promoter       SV40 promoter (fragment): SV40 enhancer and early promoter
   1675..2103    +  rep_origin     f1 ori (sequence partly withheld): f1 bacteriophage origin of replication; arrow indicates direction of (+) strand synthesis
   2117..2446    +  promoter       SV40 promoter: SV40 enhancer and early promoter
   2494..2541    +  promoter       EM7 promoter: synthetic bacterial promoter&nbsp
   2560..2934    +  CDS            BleoR: antibiotic-binding protein; Sh ble from Streptoalloteichus hindustanus; confers resistance to bleomycin, phleomycin, and Zeocin™
   2944..3069    +  CDS            ble (fragment): BLE_KLEPN - Experimental evidence at protein level: Swiss-Prot protein existence level 1. Binding protein with a strong affinity to the bleomycin family of antibiotics. Binds to CL990; an antimitotic-antibiotic compound. From Klebsiella pneumoniae.
   3064..3185    +  polyA_signal   SV40 poly(A) signal: SV40 polyadenylation signal
   3256..3278    -  protein_bind   lac operator (fragment): The lac repressor binds to the lac operator to inhibit transcription in E. coli. This inhibition can be relieved by adding lactose or isopropyl-β-D-thiogalactopyranoside (IPTG). lac repressor encoded by lacI
   3282..3312    -  promoter       lac promoter: promoter for the E. coli lac operon
   3327..3348    -  protein_bind   CAP binding site: CAP binding activates transcription in the presence of cAMP. E. coli catabolite activator protein
   3361..3453    -  CDS            lacI (fragment): lac repressor; lacI; The lac repressor binds to the lac operator to inhibit transcription in E. coli. This inhibition can be relieved by adding lactose or isopropyl-β-D-thiogalactopyranoside (IPTG).
   3636..4224    -  rep_origin     ori: high-copy-number ColE1/pMB1/pBR322/pUC origin of replication
   4395..5255    -  CDS            AmpR: β-lactamase; bla; confers resistance to ampicillin, carbenicillin, and related antibiotics
   5256..5360    -  promoter       AmpR promoter: bla
   5419..5471    -  misc_feature   bom (fragment): basis of mobility region from pBR322
   5630..6009    +  enhancer       CMV enhancer: human cytomegalovirus immediate early enhancer
   6010..6209    +  promoter       CMV promoter: human cytomegalovirus (CMV) immediate early promoter
   6227..6407    +  LTR            5' LTR (truncated): truncated 5' long terminal repeat (LTR) from HIV-1
   6454..6579    +  misc_feature   HIV-1 Ψ: packaging signal of human immunodeficiency virus type 1
   6563..6926    +  CDS            HIV-1 gag (fragment): gag protein from human immunodeficiency virus 1; gag
   7072..7305    +  misc_feature   RRE: The Rev response element (RRE) of HIV-1 allows for Rev-dependent mRNA export from the nucleus to the cytoplasm.
   7682..7782    +  CDS            Rev (fragment): human immunodeficiency virus 1 (HIV-1) Rev protein; rev; enhances nuclear export of unspliced and incompletely spliced viral mRNAs
   7832..7949    +  misc_feature   cPPT/CTS: central polypurine tract and central termination sequence of HIV-1
   8000..8240    +  promoter       U6 promoter: RNA polymerase III promoter for human U6 snRNA
   8269..8344    +  misc_RNA       gRNA scaffold: guide RNA scaffold for the Streptococcus pyogenes CRISPR/Cas9 system
   8362..8380    +  CDS            small t antigen (fragment): SV40 (simian virus 40) small t antigen
   8406..8617    +  promoter       EF-1α core promoter: core promoter for human elongation factor EF-1α
   8642..12745   +  CDS            Cas9: Cas9 (Csn1) endonuclease from the Streptococcus pyogenes Type II CRISPR/Cas system generates RNA-guided double strand breaks in DNA
