[The description below was written by a language model from this plasmid's Addgene catalogue record and pLannotate feature annotations shown in this document.]
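Description:
pLentiCRISPR_blast_FAM136A_sg1 is an all-in-one lentiviral CRISPR plasmid built on the lentiCRISPRv2 blast backbone and designed to knock out human FAM136A. It is maintained in E. coli through a high-copy ColE1/pUC-type origin and an ampicillin resistance gene (β-lactamase). An f1 origin is also present in the bacterial portion. The backbone additionally carries an SV40/EM7-driven bleomycin/Zeocin resistance cassette with an SV40 poly(A) signal, which lies outside the LTR-flanked region and so is not part of the packaged genome.

The transfer cassette has the layout of a third-generation, self-inactivating HIV-1 vector. A CMV enhancer/promoter drives genomic RNA from a truncated 5' LTR, followed by the Ψ packaging signal with a gag fragment, the RRE for Rev-dependent nuclear export, and the cPPT/CTS. The 3' end has a WPRE to boost transcript expression and a ΔU3 3' LTR that inactivates LTR promoter activity after integration.

Within this frame, a human U6 (RNA polymerase III) promoter expresses the FAM136A-targeting spacer fused to the Streptococcus pyogenes guide RNA scaffold. An EF-1α core promoter drives S. pyogenes Cas9. The blasticidin S deaminase coding sequence sits directly downstream of Cas9 on the circular map, which is consistent with co-expression from the same transcript, although no linker element is annotated. Blasticidin is the recorded marker for selecting transduced mammalian cells.

The "sg1" in the name suggests it is one of several guides against this gene. The associated publication concerns genes essential for oxidative phosphorylation and a mitochondrial origin of familial Ménière's disease.
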