Addgene plasmid #244875: pLentiCRISPR_blast_FAM136A_sg1
Purpose: Knockout of human FAM136A
Depositing lab: Alexis Jourdain. Depositing organization: Universite de Lausanne (UNIL). Publication: An updated inventory of genes essential for oxidative phosphorylation identifies a mitochondrial origin in familial Meniere's disease. Harhai M, Foged MM, Zarges C, Landoni JC, Chollet S, Simonelli M, Recazens E, Lisci M, Laban N, Manley S, Riemer J, Lopez-Escamez JA, Lysakowski A, Jourdain AA. Cell Rep. 2025 Jul 25;44(8):116069. doi: 10.1016/j.celrep.2025.116069. PubMed 40714634.
Backbone
  Vector backbone: lentiCRISPRv2 blast
  Backbone manufacturer: Brett Stringer (Addgene #98293)
  Vector type: Lentiviral, CRISPR
  Selectable markers: Blasticidin
Growth in bacteria
  Bacterial resistance: Ampicillin, 100 μg/mL
  Growth temperature: 37°C
  Growth strain: NEB Stable
  Copy number: High Copy
Gene/Insert
  Gene/Insert name: FAM136A sgRNA
  gRNA/shRNA sequence: GCATGGTGCACCGGGCCAGG
  Species: H. sapiens (human)
  Entrez Gene: FAM136A
  Promoter: U6
  Cloning method: Restriction Enzyme; 5′ cloning site Unknown (unknown if destroyed)
Resource information
  A portion of this plasmid was derived from a plasmid made by: Integrated DNA Technologies
Terms and licenses: Academic/Nonprofit Terms; Industry Terms: Not Available to Industry
How to cite: pLentiCRISPR_blast_FAM136A_sg1 was a gift from Alexis Jourdain (Addgene plasmid # 244875 ; http://n2t.net/addgene:244875 ; RRID:Addgene_244875)
